>Addgene plasmid #208997 | pDONR221-kcnk13b | addgene full sequence | sequence record 413326 | Addgene NGS Result
GTTTTCCCAGTCACGACGTTGTAAAACGACGGCCAGTCTTAAGCTCGGGCCCCAAATAATGATTTTATTT
TGACTGATAGTGACCTGTTCGTTGCAACAAATTGATGAGCAATGCTTTTTTATAATGCCAACTTTGTACA
AAAAAGCAGGCTTCACCATGGCTTGCCGGTCTGGATGCTGCTGCAACAGCATCGGCAGCTTCAATGAAGA
CAATGCGAGGTTTCTGATGCTGGCTTTGCTGATCATCATCTACTTGCTGTGCGGGGCAGCGGTGTTTTCG
GCGCTCGAGCAGCCGAAAGAGAAGCTGGCCAAGGAGAGATGGGCTCAGAGGATCGAGCAGTTCACGAACA
AGTACAACCTGAGTCAAGACGACCTGAAGAACTTCTTGAGGAACTATGAGGAGGCCAATGTGGCGGGAAT
CCGCGTGGACGCGACCCGCGCGCGCTGGGATTTTGCAGGAGCTTTTTATTTCGTCGGAACTGTGGTTTCA
ACTATCGGTTTTGGGATGACGACACCCGTCACTATTGCTGGGAAGATATTCTTGATCTTTTATGGACTAA
TCGGTTGTGCCGCCACCATTTTGTTCTTTAACCTCTTCCTGGAACGTGTCATCACCGTGATTGCATTTGT
TTTGAAATTCTGCCATGAGCGCAGAGAAAGTCGAAAAGCAGGCCCGACTCAAAACTGCCGTCGTCCTTCC
ACCGACAACAGAGACAGGCGCACAGACAGCTTGGCCGGCTGGAAACCTTCAGTGTACTGTGTGATGCTCA
TCTTGGGAGTTGCTGCCATCTTGGTCTCCTGCTGTGCATCTGCTATGTACTCGGCAGCCGAGGGTTGGGA
CTACCTGGATGCCCTCTATTTCTGTTTTGTAGCTTTCAGCACTATTGGTTTTGGGGATATGGTGAGCAAC
CAGCGTGAGATATATGAGGCTCAGGTGGCGTATAGGGTGGGCAACTTCCTTTTCATCCTAACAGGGGTGT
GCTGCATCTACTCGCTGTTCAACGTTATTTCCATTGTAATAAAACAAGTTCTCAATTGGCTTCTTCGGAG
ATTAGAGACTCCCTGCCATTGTCCAGGCCGTGGGAATCGCCATCCAAGGAGGAATGCTGTCGTCCCTGGC
CACATGAGATCCCGGAGGGAAAACTCTATCGAGACTGATGCAGTCAATGACAGTGAGGCAGATGGACGGC
GGATGTCTGGAGAGATGATCTCCATGAAGGACTTCCTGGCTGCCAATAAAGTTAATCTGGCCATCATGCA
GAAGCAGCTGTCAGAGATGGCCAATGGACACCCTCGCCAGTCAGGGAGCAGCTCACGGCACAATGAATTC
TCCGGAGGAGTCGGAGCACTGGGAATCATGAACAACCGACTGGCTGAGACCAGTGTAGACAGATAAGACC
CAGCTTTCTTGTACAAAGTTGGCATTATAAGAAAGCATTGCTTATCAATTTGTTGCAACGAACAGGTCAC
TATCAGTCAAAATAAAATCATTATTTGCCATCCAGCTGATATCCCCTATAGTGAGTCGTATTACATGGTC
ATAGCTGTTTCCTGGCAGCTCTGGCCCGTGTCTCAAAATCTCTGATGTTACATTGCACAAGATAAAAATA
TATCATCATGAACAATAAAACTGTCTGCTTACATAAACAGTAATACAAGGGGTGTTATGAGCCATATTCA
ACGGGAAACGTCGAGGCCGCGATTAAATTCCAACATGGATGCTGATTTATATGGGTATAAATGGGCTCGC
GATAATGTCGGGCAATCAGGTGCGACAATCTATCGCTTGTATGGGAAGCCCGATGCGCCAGAGTTGTTTC
TGAAACATGGCAAAGGTAGCGTTGCCAATGATGTTACAGATGAGATGGTCAGACTAAACTGGCTGACGGA
ATTTATGCCTCTTCCGACCATCAAGCATTTTATCCGTACTCCTGATGATGCATGGTTACTCACCACTGCG
ATCCCCGGAAAAACAGCATTCCAGGTATTAGAAGAATATCCTGATTCAGGTGAAAATATTGTTGATGCGC
TGGCAGTGTTCCTGCGCCGGTTGCATTCGATTCCTGTTTGTAATTGTCCTTTTAACAGCGATCGCGTATT
TCGTCTCGCTCAGGCGCAATCACGAATGAATAACGGTTTGGTTGATGCGAGTGATTTTGATGACGAGCGT
AATGGCTGGCCTGTTGAACAAGTCTGGAAAGAAATGCATAAACTTTTGCCATTCTCACCGGATTCAGTCG
TCACTCATGGTGATTTCTCACTTGATAACCTTATTTTTGACGAGGGGAAATTAATAGGTTGTATTGATGT
TGGACGAGTCGGAATCGCAGACCGATACCAGGATCTTGCCATCCTATGGAACTGCCTCGGTGAGTTTTCT
CCTTCATTACAGAAACGGCTTTTTCAAAAATATGGTATTGATAATCCTGATATGAATAAATTGCAGTTTC
ATTTGATGCTCGATGAGTTTTTCTAATCAGAATTGGTTAATTGGTTGTAACACTGGCAGAGCATTACGCT
GACTTGACGGGACGGCGCAAGCTCATGACCAAAATCCCTTAACGTGAGTTACGCGTCGTTCCACTGAGCG
TCAGACCCCGTAGAAAAGATCAAAGGATCTTCTTGAGATCCTTTTTTTCTGCGCGTAATCTGCTGCTTGC
AAACAAAAAAACCACCGCTACCAGCGGTGGTTTGTTTGCCGGATCAAGAGCTACCAACTCTTTTTCCGAA
GGTAACTGGCTTCAGCAGAGCGCAGATACCAAATACTGTTCTTCTAGTGTAGCCGTAGTTAGGCCACCAC
TTCAAGAACTCTGTAGCACCGCCTACATACCTCGCTCTGCTAATCCTGTTACCAGTGGCTGCTGCCAGTG
GCGATAAGTCGTGTCTTACCGGGTTGGACTCAAGACGATAGTTACCGGATAAGGCGCAGCGGTCGGGCTG
AACGGGGGGTTCGTGCACACAGCCCAGCTTGGAGCGAACGACCTACACCGAACTGAGATACCTACAGCGT
GAGCTATGAGAAAGCGCCACGCTTCCCGAAGGGAGAAAGGCGGACAGGTATCCGGTAAGCGGCAGGGTCG
GAACAGGAGAGCGCACGAGGGAGCTTCCAGGGGGAAACGCCTGGTATCTTTATAGTCCTGTCGGGTTTCG
CCACCTCTGACTTGAGCGTCGATTTTTGTGATGCTCGTCAGGGGGGCGGAGCCTATGGAAAAACGCCAGC
AACGCGGCCTTTTTACGGTTCCTGGCCTTTTGCTGGCCTTTTGCTCACATGTTCTTTCCTGCGTTATCCC
CTGATTCTGTGGATAACCGTATTACCGCCTTTGAGTGAGCTGATACCGCTCGCCGCAGCCGAACGACCGA
GCGCAGCGAGTCAGTGAGCGAGGAAGCGGAAGAGCGCCCAATACGCAAACCGCCTCTCCCCGCGCGTTGG
CCGATTCATTAATGCAGCTGGCACGACAGGTTTCCCGACTGGAAAGCGGGCAGTGAGCGCAACGCAATTA
ATACGCGTACCGCTAGCCAGGAAGAGTTTGTAGAAACGCAAAAAGGCCATCCGTCAGGATGGCCTTCTGC
TTAGTTTGATGCCTGGCAGTTTATGGCGGGCGTCCTGCCCGCCACCCTCCGGGCCGTTGCTTCACAACGT
TCAAATCCGCTCCCGGCGGATTTGTCCTACTCAGGAGAGCGTTCACCGACAAACAACAGATAAAACGAAA
GGCCCAGTCTTCCGACTGAGCCTTTCGTTTTATTTGATGCCTGGCAGTTCCCTACTCTCGCGTTAACGCT
AGCATGGAT
Features (pLannotate 1.2.2; 10 found; start..end, strand, type, name):
      1..37      -  CDS            lacZα (fragment): LacZα fragment of β-galactosidase; lacZ fragment
     53..152     +  protein_bind   attL1: mutant version of attL; recombination site for the Gateway® LR reaction LR Clonase™
    158..1393    +  CDS            Kcnk13: KCNKD_RAT - Experimental evidence at protein level: Swiss-Prot protein existence level 1. Potassium channel displaying weak inward rectification in symmetrical K(+) solution. From Rattus norvegicus (Rat).
   1398..1497    -  protein_bind   attL2: mutant version of attL; recombination site for the Gateway® LR reaction LR Clonase™
   1515..1533    -  promoter       T7 promoter: promoter for bacteriophage T7 RNA polymerase
   1667..2476    +  CDS            KanR: aminoglycoside phosphotransferase; aph(3')-Ia; confers resistance to kanamycin in bacteria or G418 (Geneticin®) in eukaryotes
   2623..3211    +  rep_origin     ori: high-copy-number ColE1/pMB1/pBR322/pUC origin of replication
   3394..3486    +  CDS            lacI (fragment): lac repressor; lacI; The lac repressor binds to the lac operator to inhibit transcription in E. coli. This inhibition can be relieved by adding lactose or isopropyl-β-D-thiogalactopyranoside (IPTG).
   3541..3568    -  terminator     rrnB T2 terminator: transcription terminator T2 from the E. coli rrnB gene
   3700..3743    +  terminator     rrnB T1 terminator: Escherichia coli rrnB; transcription terminator T1 from the E. coli rrnB gene
