[The description below was written by a language model from this plasmid's Addgene catalogue record and pLannotate feature annotations shown in this document.]
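Description:
pDONR221-kcnk13b is a Gateway entry clone built on the Invitrogen pDONR221 donor backbone (spelled "pDORN221" in the record) and classed as a cloning vector for use in E. coli. It is about 3.8 kb in total. A high-copy ColE1/pUC-type origin handles replication, and an aminoglycoside phosphotransferase gene (KanR) provides kanamycin selection. The backbone also carries rrnB T1 and T2 transcription terminators, which insulate the cloning region from read-through transcription. Short lacZα and lacI fragments are annotated as well and appear to be non-functional remnants.

The insert is a 1,236 bp coding sequence for kcnk13b (also known as kcnk13 or si:ch211-173b9.3), a two-pore domain potassium channel gene. The associated publication concerns expression of this gene family in zebrafish embryos. The automated annotation labels the ORF by similarity to rat Kcnk13, which reflects homology rather than the source species. The insert lies between attL1 and attL2 sites, the product of a BP recombination, so it could be moved into attR-containing destination vectors by an LR reaction.

A T7 promoter sits just outside attL2 on the strand opposite the coding sequence. T7 RNA polymerase would therefore transcribe back through the insert and yield antisense RNA. This matches the stated purpose of riboprobe generation, presumably for in situ hybridization to map kcnk13b expression, although the record does not name the assay. M13 forward and reverse primer sites flank the cassette for sequence verification.
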