Addgene plasmid #208997: pDONR221-kcnk13b
Purpose: Riboprobe generation
Depositing lab: GuangJun Zhang. Depositing organization: Purdue University. Publication: Evolution of two-pore domain potassium channels and their gene expression in zebrafish embryos. Park SJ, Silic MR, Staab PL, Chen J, Zackschewski EL, Zhang G. Dev Dyn. 2024 Jan 25. doi: 10.1002/dvdy.690. PubMed 38270285.
Backbone
  Vector backbone: pDORN221
  Backbone manufacturer: Invitrogen
  Backbone size w/o insert (bp): 2554
  Total vector size (bp): 3790
  Vector type: Cloning
Growth in bacteria
  Bacterial resistance: Kanamycin, 50 μg/mL
  Growth temperature: 37°C
  Growth strain: DH5alpha
  Copy number: High Copy
Gene/Insert
  Gene/Insert name: kcnk13b (alt name: kcnk13, si:ch211-173b9.3)
  Insert size (bp): 1236
  GenBank ID: NM_001025483.1
  Entrez Gene: kcnk13b (a.k.a. kcnk13, si:ch211-173b9.3)
  Promoter: T7
  Cloning method: Gateway Cloning
  Sequencing primers: 5′ M13F; 3′ M13R
Terms and licenses: Academic/Nonprofit Terms; Industry Terms: Not Available to Industry
How to cite: pDONR221-kcnk13b was a gift from GuangJun Zhang (Addgene plasmid # 208997 ; http://n2t.net/addgene:208997 ; RRID:Addgene_208997)
